Addgene plasmid #101814: pCRRNA-G10-R18
Purpose: Repress mCherry and GFP independently, with different strengths
Depositing lab: David Bikard & Sven van Teeffelen. Depositing organization: Institut Pasteur. Publication: Tuning dCas9's ability to block transcription enables robust, noiseless knockdown of bacterial genes. Vigouroux A, Oldewurtel E, Cui L, Bikard D, van Teeffelen S. Mol Syst Biol. 2018 Mar 8;14(3):e7899. PubMed 29519933.
Backbone
  Vector backbone: pCRRNAcos
  Backbone size w/o insert (bp): 2870
  Vector type: CRISPR, Synthetic Biology
Growth in bacteria
  Bacterial resistance: Kanamycin, 50 μg/mL
  Growth temperature: 37°C
  Growth strain: DH5alpha
  Copy number: High Copy
Gene/Insert
  Gene/Insert name: crRNAs targeting GFP and mCherry
  gRNA/shRNA sequence: sfGFP crRNA: CCTTCACCTTGTGGTGCTTGAGAGAATTTG; mCherry crRNA: AGTTTGGCGGAGTGGGTGCCTTCATACGGA
  Species: Synthetic
  Promoter: Spy 1049
  Cloning method: Restriction Enzyme; 5′ cloning site Unknown (unknown if destroyed); 3′ cloning site Unknown (unknown if destroyed)
  Sequencing primers: 5′ TTACTTTGCAGGGCTTCCCAACC; 3′ TTTGATGCCTCTAGCACGCG
Terms and licenses: Academic/Nonprofit Terms; Industry Terms: Not Available to Industry
How to cite: pCRRNA-G10-R18 was a gift from David Bikard & Sven van Teeffelen (Addgene plasmid # 101814 ; http://n2t.net/addgene:101814 ; RRID:Addgene_101814)
