[The description below was written by a language model from this plasmid's Addgene catalogue record and pLannotate feature annotations shown in this document.]
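Description:
pCRRNA-G10-R18 is a small (about 2.9 kb) bacterial CRISPR plasmid built on the pCRRNAcos backbone, designed to deliver a two-spacer Streptococcus pyogenes-type CRISPR array for dCas9-mediated gene repression. It replicates in E. coli from a high-copy ColE1/pUC-type origin and is selected with kanamycin through the neo (nptII) gene, which is preceded by a short remnant of the Tn5 transposase coding sequence and followed by a lambda t0 terminator. A fragment of the lambda cos site is also annotated. In its intact form this element allows packaging into lambda phage particles, and it presumably gives the backbone its name.

The payload is a minimal CRISPR array. The native S. pyogenes crRNA leader, which corresponds to the promoter recorded as Spy 1049, is followed by three direct repeats, one of which spans the numbering origin of the circular sequence. The two roughly 30-nt gaps between the repeats hold the spacers, one targeting sfGFP and one targeting mCherry. A tracrRNA is encoded just downstream of the array, so the plasmid supplies both RNA components needed for crRNA maturation and Cas9 loading. An rrnB T1 terminator sits upstream of the leader in the opposite orientation, probably insulating the array from neighbouring transcription. No Cas9 or dCas9 gene is annotated, so the nuclease-dead protein must come from the host strain or another construct.

The stated purpose is to repress mCherry and GFP independently and with different strengths. The name suggests different degrees of guide–target complementarity for the GFP ("G10") and mCherry ("R18") spacers, which fits the associated work on tuning dCas9 knockdown, but the record does not say this explicitly.
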