Features (pLannotate 1.2.2; 11 found; start..end, strand, type, name):
     57..92      +  repeat_region  DR: direct repeat for the Streptococcus pyogenes CRISPR/Cas system
    213..291     +  misc_RNA       tracrRNA: trans-activating CRISPR RNA for the Streptococcus pyogenes CRISPR/Cas9 system
    482..601     +  CDS            tnpA (fragment): TN5P_ECOLX - Also known as tnp. Experimental evidence at protein level: Swiss-Prot protein existence level 1. Mediates transposition of transposon Tn5 by a 'cut and paste' mechanism. First, the monomeric transposase binds the 19 bp inverted DNA repeats flanking the transposon. Then, dimerization of the DNA- bound transposase creates a synaptic DNA complex. After nicking of the first DNA strand, excision of the transposon proceeds through a series of intermediates. The transposase then mediates the insertion of the transposon at a new site by strand transfer. The activity of the wild- type tran
    633..1424    +  CDS            neo: KKA2_KLEPN - Also known as kan, nptII. Experimental evidence at protein level: Swiss-Prot protein existence level 1. Resistance to kanamycin, neomycin, paromomycin, ribostamycin, butirosin and gentamicin B. From Klebsiella pneumoniae.
   1458..1552    +  terminator     lambda t0 terminator: transcription terminator from phage lambda
   1640..2228    +  rep_origin     ori: high-copy-number ColE1/pMB1/pBR322/pUC origin of replication
   2375..2598    +  misc_feature   cos (fragment): lambda cos site; allows packaging into phage lambda particles
   2613..2699    -  terminator     rrnB T1 terminator: Escherichia coli rrnB; transcription terminator T1 from the E. coli rrnB gene
   2729..2860    +  misc_feature   crRNA leader: crRNA leader sequence for the Streptococcus pyogenes CRISPR/Cas system
   2861..2896    +  repeat_region  DR: direct repeat for the Streptococcus pyogenes CRISPR/Cas system
   2927..26      +  repeat_region  DR (across the origin): direct repeat for the Streptococcus pyogenes CRISPR/Cas system
>Addgene plasmid #101814 | pCRRNA-G10-R18 | addgene full sequence | sequence record 197178 | Addgene NGS Result
TATGCTGTTTTGAATGGTCCCAAAACAGTTTGGCGGAGTGGGTGCCTTCATACGGAGTTTTAGAGCTATG
CTGTTTTGAATGGTCCCAAAACTTCAGCACACTGAGACTTGTTGAGTTGAATTCATGAGTATTAAGTATT
GTTTTATGGCTGATAAATTTCTTTGAATTTCTCCTTGATTATTTGTTATAAAAGTTATAAAATAATCTTG
TTGGAACCATTCAAAACAGCATAGCAAGTTAAAATAAGGCTAGTCCGTTATCAACTTGAAAAAGTGGCAC
CGAGTCGGTGCTTTTTTTGATACTTCTATTCTACTCTGACTGCAAACCAAAAAAACAAGCGCTTTCAAAA
CGCTTGTTTTATCATTTTTAGGGAAATTAATCTCTTAATCCTTTTATCATTCTACATTTAGGCGCTGCCA
TCTTAAGACGAAAGGGCCTCGTGATACGCCTATTTTTATAGGTTAATGTCATGATAATAATGGTTTCTTA
GACGTCGGAATTGCCAGCTGGGGCGCCCTCTGGTAAGGTTGGGAAGCCCTGCAAAGTAAACTGGATGGCT
TTCTTGCCGCCAAGGATCTGATGGCGCAGGGGATCAAGATCTGATCAAGAGACAGGATGAGGATCGTTTC
GCATGATTGAACAAGATGGATTGCACGCAGGTTCTCCGGCCGCTTGGGTGGAGAGGCTATTCGGCTATGA
CTGGGCACAACAGACAATCGGCTGCTCTGATGCCGCCGTGTTCCGGCTGTCAGCGCAGGGGCGCCCGGTT
CTTTTTGTCAAGACCGACCTGTCCGGTGCCCTGAATGAACTGCAGGACGAGGCAGCGCGGCTATCGTGGC
TGGCCACGACGGGCGTTCCTTGCGCAGCTGTGCTCGACGTTGTCACTGAAGCGGGAAGGGACTGGCTGCT
ATTGGGCGAAGTGCCGGGGCAGGATCTCCTGTCATCTCACCTTGCTCCTGCCGAGAAAGTATCCATCATG
GCTGATGCAATGCGGCGGCTGCATACGCTTGATCCGGCTACCTGCCCATTCGACCACCAAGCGAAACATC
GCATCGAGCGAGCACGTACTCGGATGGAAGCCGGTCTTGTCGATCAGGATGATCTGGACGAAGAGCATCA
GGGGCTCGCGCCAGCCGAACTGTTCGCCAGGCTCAAGGCGCGCATGCCCGACGGCGAGGATCTCGTCGTG
ACCCATGGCGATGCCTGCTTGCCGAATATCATGGTGGAAAATGGCCGCTTTTCTGGATTCATCGACTGTG
GCCGGCTGGGTGTGGCGGACCGCTATCAGGACATAGCGTTGGCTACCCGTGATATTGCTGAAGAGCTTGG
CGGCGAATGGGCTGACCGCTTCCTCGTGCTTTACGGTATCGCCGCTCCCGATTCGCAGCGCATCGCCTTC
TATCGCCTTCTTGACGAGTTCTTCTGAGCGGGACTCTGGGGTTCGAGAGCTCGCTTGGACTCCTGTTGAT
AGATCCAGTAATGACCTCAGAACTCCATCTGGATTTGTTCAGAACGCTCGGTTGCCGCCGGGCGTTTTTT
ATTGGTGAGAATCCAAGCACTAGTCATGACCAAAATCCCTTAACGTGAGTTTTCGTTCCACTGAGCGTCA
GACCCCGTAGAAAAGATCAAAGGATCTTCTTGAGATCCTTTTTTTCTGCGCGTAATCTGCTGCTTGCAAA
CAAAAAAACCACCGCTACCAGCGGTGGTTTGTTTGCCGGATCAAGAGCTACCAACTCTTTTTCCGAAGGT
AACTGGCTTCAGCAGAGCGCAGATACCAAATACTGTCCTTCTAGTGTAGCCGTAGTTAGGCCACCACTTC
AAGAACTCTGTAGCACCGCCTACATACCTCGCTCTGCTAATCCTGTTACCAGTGGCTGCTGCCAGTGGCG
ATAAGTCGTGTCTTACCGGGTTGGACTCAAGACGATAGTTACCGGATAAGGCGCAGCGGTCGGGCTGAAC
GGGGGGTTCGTGCACACAGCCCAGCTTGGAGCGAACGACCTACACCGAACTGAGATACCTACAGCGTGAG
CTATGAGAAAGCGCCACGCTTCCCGAAGGGAGAAAGGCGGACAGGTATCCGGTAAGCGGCAGGGTCGGAA
CAGGAGAGCGCACGAGGGAGCTTCCAGGGGGAAACGCCTGGTATCTTTATAGTCCTGTCGGGTTTCGCCA
CCTCTGACTTGAGCGTCGATTTTTGTGATGCTCGTCAGGGGGGCGGAGCCTATGGAAAAACGCCAGCAAC
GCGGCCTTTTTACGGTTCCTGGCCTTTTGCTGGCCTTTTGCTCACATGTTCTTTCCTGCGTTATCCCCTG
ATTCTGTGGATAACCGTATTACCGCCTTTGAGTGAGCTGATACCGCTCGCCGCAGCCGAACGCCCCAAAA
AGCCTCGCTTTCAGCACCTGTCGTTTCCTTTCTTTTCAGAGGGTATTTTAAATAAAAACATTAAGTTATG
ACGAAGAAGAACGGAAACGCCTTAAACCGGAAAATTTTCATAAATAGCGAAAACCCGCGAGGTCGCCGCC
CCGTAACCTGTCGGATCACCGGAAAGGACCCGTAAAGTGATAATGATTATCATCTACATATCACAACGTG
CGTGGAGGGTCTAGGGCGGCGGATTTGTCCTACTCAGGAGAGCGTTCACCGACAAACAACAGATAAAACG
AAAGGCCCAGTCTTTCGACTGAGCCTTTCGTTTTATTTGATGCCTCTAGCACGCGTACCATGGGATCCTA
TTTCTTAATAACTAAAAATATGGTATAATACTCTTAATAAATGCAGTAATACAGGGGCTTTTCAAGACTG
AAGTCTAGCTGAGACAAATAGTGCGATTACGAAATTTTTTAGACAAAAATAGTCTACGAGGTTTTAGAGC
TATGCTGTTTTGAATGGTCCCAAAACCCTTCACCTTGTGGTGCTTGAGAGAATTTGGTTTTAGAGC
